Addgene plasmid #187245: pJR107
Purpose: Lentiviral sgRNA vector for CROP-seq with mU6 sgRNA promoter, CR1 constant region, and UCOE EF1alpha driving PURO-GFP marker expression
Depositing lab: Marco Jost & Jonathan Weissman. Depositing organization: Whitehead Institute for Biomedical Research. Publication: Maximizing CRISPRi efficacy and accessibility with dual-sgRNA libraries and optimal effectors. Replogle JM, Bonnar JL, Pogson AN, Liem CR, Maier NK, Ding Y, Russell BJ, Wang X, Leng K, Guna A, Norman TM, Pak RA, Ramos DM, Ward ME, Gilbert LA, Kampmann M, Weissman JS, Jost M. eLife. 2022 Dec 28;11:e81856. doi: 10.7554/eLife.81856. PubMed 36576240.
Backbone
  Vector backbone: pBA950
  Vector type: Lentiviral
Growth in bacteria
  Bacterial resistance: Ampicillin, 100 μg/mL
  Growth temperature: 37°C
  Growth strain: NEB Stable
  Copy number: Low Copy
Gene/Insert
  Gene/Insert name: Lentiviral sgRNA vector for CROP-seq with mU6 sgRNA promoter
  Species: Synthetic
  Cloning method: Gibson Cloning
Terms and licenses: Academic/Nonprofit Terms; Industry Terms: Not Available to Industry
Depositor comments: Please visit https://doi.org/10.1101/2022.07.13.499814 for bioRxiv preprint.
How to cite: pJR107 was a gift from Marco Jost & Jonathan Weissman (Addgene plasmid # 187245 ; http://n2t.net/addgene:187245 ; RRID:Addgene_187245)
