[The description below was written by a language model from this plasmid's Addgene catalogue record and pLannotate feature annotations shown in this document.]
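Description:
pJR107 is a lentiviral sgRNA expression vector built on the pBA950 backbone and designed for CROP-seq style pooled CRISPR screens with single-cell RNA-seq readout. It is a roughly 9.8 kb plasmid propagated in E. coli under ampicillin selection (AmpR with its own promoter) from a ColE1/pUC-type origin, although the catalogue lists it as low copy. An f1 origin and remnants of a lac/lacZα cloning region with T3 and T7 promoters are also present. The lentiviral frame is third-generation in layout: an RSV promoter drives a truncated HIV-1 5' LTR, followed by the Ψ packaging signal with a gag fragment, the RRE for Rev-dependent export, and the cPPT/CTS. A truncated LTR closes the frame at the 3' end, followed by an SV40 poly(A) signal and SV40 origin.

The marker cassette uses the EF-1α promoter, which the record says is paired with a UCOE element (not annotated, but a gap upstream of the promoter could accommodate it). It drives puromycin N-acetyltransferase linked through a P2A peptide to EGFP, followed by WPRE to enhance expression. Transduced cells can therefore be selected with puromycin and tracked by green fluorescence.

The sgRNA cassette lies downstream of WPRE, immediately before the R/U5 portion of the 3' LTR, where the table detects an S. pyogenes tracrRNA-derived scaffold fragment corresponding to the CR1 constant region. The mU6 promoter named in the record is not annotated. A loxP site sits just upstream of this region. This 3' LTR placement is the defining CROP-seq feature. The cassette is copied to the 5' LTR during reverse transcription, and it is also included in the polyadenylated EF-1α transcript, so guide identity can be read from captured mRNA. The associated work concerns CRISPRi sgRNA libraries.
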