Features (pLannotate 1.2.2; 30 found; start..end, strand, type, name):
     88..109     +  protein_bind   CAP binding site: CAP binding activates transcription in the presence of cAMP. E. coli catabolite activator protein
    124..154     +  promoter       lac promoter: promoter for the E. coli lac operon
    162..178     +  protein_bind   lac operator: The lac repressor binds to the lac operator to inhibit transcription in E. coli. This inhibition can be relieved by adding lactose or isopropyl-β-D-thiogalactopyranoside (IPTG). lac repressor encoded by lacI
    223..241     +  promoter       T3 promoter: promoter for bacteriophage T3 RNA polymerase
    269..495     +  promoter       RSV promoter: Rous sarcoma virus enhancer/promoter
    496..676     +  LTR            5' LTR (truncated): truncated 5' long terminal repeat (LTR) from HIV-1
    723..848     +  misc_feature   HIV-1 Ψ: packaging signal of human immunodeficiency virus type 1
    832..1195    +  CDS            HIV-1 gag (fragment): gag protein from human immunodeficiency virus 1; gag
   1341..1574    +  misc_feature   RRE: The Rev response element (RRE) of HIV-1 allows for Rev-dependent mRNA export from the nucleus to the cytoplasm.
   1984..2101    +  misc_feature   cPPT/CTS: central polypurine tract and central termination sequence of HIV-1
   2850..4021    +  promoter       EF-1α promoter: strong constitutive promoter for human elongation factor EF-1α
   4033..4629    +  CDS            pac: PUAC_STRAD - Protein predicted: Swiss-Prot protein existence level 4. Detoxification of puromycin. From Streptomyces alboniger.
   4672..4688    +  CDS            P2A (fragment): 2A peptide from porcine teschovirus-1 polyprotein Eukaryotic ribosomes fail to insert a peptide bond between the Gly and Pro residues, yielding separate polypeptides.
   4705..5421    +  CDS            EGFP: EGFP is a basic (constitutively fluorescent) green fluorescent protein published in 1996, derived from Aequorea victoria. It is reported to be a rapidly-maturing weak dimer with moderate acid sensitivity.
   5470..6058    +  misc_feature   WPRE: woodchuck hepatitis virus posttranscriptional regulatory element
   6054..6164    +  CDS            nef (fragment): NEF_HV1LA - Experimental evidence at protein level: Swiss-Prot protein existence level 1. Extracellular Nef protein targets CD4(+) T-lymphocytes for apoptosis by interacting with CXCR4 surface receptors. From Human immunodeficiency virus type 1 group M subtype B (isolate Lai) (HIV-1).
   6184..6210    +  CDS            Rev (fragment): human immunodeficiency virus 1 (HIV-1) Rev protein; rev; enhances nuclear export of unspliced and incompletely spliced viral mRNAs
   6414..6447    +  protein_bind   loxP: Cre-mediated recombination occurs in the 8-bp core sequence (GCATACAT). Cre recombinase
   6534..6553    -  CDS            VN155(I152L) (fragment): improved N-terminal fragment of mVenus for use in bimolecular fluorescence complementation (BiFC) (Kodama and Hu, 2010)
   6572..6639    +  misc_RNA       tracrRNA (fragment): trans-activating CRISPR RNA for the Streptococcus pyogenes CRISPR/Cas9 system
   6699..6879    +  LTR            5' LTR (truncated): truncated 5' long terminal repeat (LTR) from HIV-1
   6957..7078    +  polyA_signal   SV40 poly(A) signal: SV40 polyadenylation signal
   7097..7232    +  rep_origin     SV40 ori: SV40 origin of replication
   7253..7271    -  promoter       T7 promoter: promoter for bacteriophage T7 RNA polymerase
   7279..7434    +  CDS            lacZα (fragment): LacZα fragment of β-galactosidase; lacZ fragment
   7439..7867    +  rep_origin     f1 ori (sequence partly withheld): f1 bacteriophage origin of replication; arrow indicates direction of (+) strand synthesis
   7920..8024    +  promoter       AmpR promoter: bla
   8025..8885    +  CDS            AmpR: β-lactamase; bla; confers resistance to ampicillin, carbenicillin, and related antibiotics
   9056..9644    +  rep_origin     ori: high-copy-number ColE1/pMB1/pBR322/pUC origin of replication
   9827..75      +  CDS            lacI (fragment) (across the origin): lac repressor; lacI; The lac repressor binds to the lac operator to inhibit transcription in E. coli. This inhibition can be relieved by adding lactose or isopropyl-β-D-thiogalactopyranoside (IPTG).
>Addgene plasmid #187245 | pJR107 | addgene full sequence | sequence record 374825 | Addgene NGS Result
GCCTCTCCCCGCGCGTTGGCCGATTCATTAATGCAGCTGGCACGACAGGTTTCCCGACTGGAAAGCGGGC
AGTGAGCGCAACGCAATTAATGTGAGTTAGCTCACTCATTAGGCACCCCAGGCTTTACACTTTATGCTTC
CGGCTCGTATGTTGTGTGGAATTGTGAGCGGATAACAATTTCACACAGGAAACAGCTATGACCATGATTA
CGCCAAGCGCGCAATTAACCCTCACTAAAGGGAACAAAAGCTGGAGCTGCAAGCTTAATGTAGTCTTATG
CAATACTCTTGTAGTCTTGCAACATGGTAACGATGAGTTAGCAACATGCCTTACAAGGAGAGAAAAAGCA
CCGTGCATGCCGATTGGTGGAAGTAAGGTGGTACGATCGTGCCTTATTAGGAAGGCAACAGACGGGTCTG
ACATGGATTGGACGAACCACTGAATTGCCGCATTGCAGAGATATTGTATTTAAGTGCCTAGCTCGATACA
TAAACGGGTCTCTCTGGTTAGACCAGATCTGAGCCTGGGAGCTCTCTGGCTAACTAGGGAACCCACTGCT
TAAGCCTCAATAAAGCTTGCCTTGAGTGCTTCAAGTAGTGTGTGCCCGTCTGTTGTGTGACTCTGGTAAC
TAGAGATCCCTCAGACCCTTTTAGTCAGTGTGGAAAATCTCTAGCAGTGGCGCCCGAACAGGGACTTGAA
AGCGAAAGGGAAACCAGAGGAGCTCTCTCGACGCAGGACTCGGCTTGCTGAAGCGCGCACGGCAAGAGGC
GAGGGGCGGCGACTGGTGAGTACGCCAAAAATTTTGACTAGCGGAGGCTAGAAGGAGAGAGATGGGTGCG
AGAGCGTCAGTATTAAGCGGGGGAGAATTAGATCGCGATGGGAAAAAATTCGGTTAAGGCCAGGGGGAAA
GAAAAAATATAAATTAAAACATATAGTATGGGCAAGCAGGGAGCTAGAACGATTCGCAGTTAATCCTGGC
CTGTTAGAAACATCAGAAGGCTGTAGACAAATACTGGGACAGCTACAACCATCCCTTCAGACAGGATCAG
AAGAACTTAGATCATTATATAATACAGTAGCAACCCTCTATTGTGTGCATCAAAGGATAGAGATAAAAGA
CACCAAGGAAGCTTTAGACAAGATAGAGGAAGAGCAAAACAAAAGTAAGACCACCGCACAGCAAGCGGCC
GCTGATCTTCAGACCTGGAGGAGGAGATATGAGGGACAATTGGAGAAGTGAATTATATAAATATAAAGTA
GTAAAAATTGAACCATTAGGAGTAGCACCCACCAAGGCAAAGAGAAGAGTGGTGCAGAGAGAAAAAAGAG
CAGTGGGAATAGGAGCTTTGTTCCTTGGGTTCTTGGGAGCAGCAGGAAGCACTATGGGCGCAGCGTCAAT
GACGCTGACGGTACAGGCCAGACAATTATTGTCTGGTATAGTGCAGCAGCAGAACAATTTGCTGAGGGCT
ATTGAGGCGCAACAGCATCTGTTGCAACTCACAGTCTGGGGCATCAAGCAGCTCCAGGCAAGAATCCTGG
CTGTGGAAAGATACCTAAAGGATCAACAGCTCCTGGGGATTTGGGGTTGCTCTGGAAAACTCATTTGCAC
CACTGCTGTGCCTTGGAATGCTAGTTGGAGTAATAAATCTCTGGAACAGATTTGGAATCACACGACCTGG
ATGGAGTGGGACAGAGAAATTAACAATTACACAAGCTTAATACACTCCTTAATTGAAGAATCGCAAAACC
AGCAAGAAAAGAATGAACAAGAATTATTGGAATTAGATAAATGGGCAAGTTTGTGGAATTGGTTTAACAT
AACAAATTGGCTGTGGTATATAAAATTATTCATAATGATAGTAGGAGGCTTGGTAGGTTTAAGAATAGTT
TTTGCTGTACTTTCTATAGTGAATAGAGTTAGGCAGGGATATTCACCATTATCGTTTCAGAATCTTGAGA
CAAATGGCAGTATTCATCCACAATTTTAAAAGAAAAGGGGGGATTGGGGGGTACAGTGCAGGGGAAAGAA
TAGTAGACATAATAGCAACAGACATACAAACTAAAGAATTACAAAAACAAATTACAAAAATTCAAAATTT
TCGGGTTTATTACAGGGACAGCAGAGATCCACTTTGGCGCCGGCCGAGTACTAGGATCCATTAGGCGGCC
GCCGGGAGGTGGTCCCTGCAGTTACGCCAATGATAACCCCCGCCAGAAAAATCTTAGTAGCCTTCCCTTT
TTGTTTTCCGTGCCCCAACTCGGCGGATTGACTCGGCCCCTTCCGGAAACACCCGAATCAACTTCTAGTC
AAATTATTGTTCACGCCGCAATGACCCACCCCTGGCCCGCGTCTGTGGAACTGACCCCTGGTGTACAGGA
GAGTTCGCTGCTGAAAGTGGTCCCAAAGGGGTACTAGTTTTTAAGCTCCCAACTCCCCCTCCCCCAGCGT
CTGGAGGATTCCACACCCTCGCACCGCAGGGGCGAGGAAGTGGGCGGAGTCCGGTTTTGGCGCCAGCCGC
TGAGGCTGCCAAGCAGAAAAGCCACCGCTGAGGAGACTCCGGTCACTGTCCTCGCCCCGCCTCCCCCTTC
CCTCCCCTTGGGGACCACCGGGCGCCACGCCGCGAACGGTAAGTGCCGCGGTCGTCGGCGCCTCCGCCCT
CCCCCTAGGGCCCCAATTCCCAGCGGGCGCGGCGCGCGGCCCCTCCCCCCGCCGGGCGCGCGCCCGCTGC
CCCGCCCTTCGTGGCCGCCCGGCGTGGGCGGTGCCACCCCTCCCCCCGGCGGCCCCGCGCGCAGCTCCCG
GCTCCCTCCCCCTTCGGATGTGGCTTGAGCTGTAGGCGCGGAGATGCATGTGCCCGTCAGTGGGCAGAGC
GCACATCGCCCACAGTCCCCGAGAAGTTGGGGGGAGGGGTCGGCAATTGAACCGGTGCCTAGAGAAGGTG
GCGCGGGGTAAACTGGGAAAGTGATGTCGTGTACTGGCTCCGCCTTTTTCCCGAGGGTGGGGGAGAACCG
TATATAAGTGCAGTAGTCGCCGTGAACGTTCTTTTTCGCAACGGGTTTGCCGCCAGAACACAGGTAAGTG
CCGTGTGTGGTTCCCGCGGGCCTGGCCTCTTTACGGGTTATGGCCCTTGCGTGCCTTGAATTACTTCCAC
CTGGCTGCAGTACGTGATTCTTGATCCCGAGCTTCGGGTTGGAAGTGGGTGGGAGAGTTCGAGGCCTTGC
GCTTAAGGAGCCCCTTCGCCTCGTGCTTGAGTTGAGGCCTGGCCTGGGCGCTGGGGCCGCCGCGTGCGAA
TCTGGTGGCACCTTCGCGCCTGTCTCGCTGCTTTCGATAAGTCTCTAGCCATTTAAAATTTTTGATGACC
TGCTGCGACGCTTTTTTTCTGGCAAGATAGTCTTGTAAATGCGGGCCAAGATCTGCACACTGGTATTTCG
GTTTTTGGGGCCGCGGGCGGCGACGGGGCCCGTGCGTCCCAGCGCACATGTTCGGCGAGGCGGGGCCTGC
GAGCGCGGCCACCGAGAATCGGACGGGGGTAGTCTCAAGCTGGCCGGCCTGCTCTGGTGCCTGGCCTCGC
GCCGCCGTGTATCGCCCCGCCCTGGGCGGCAAGGCTGGCCCGGTCGGCACCAGTTGCGTGAGCGGAAAGA
TGGCCGCTTCCCGGCCCTGCTGCAGGGAGCTCAAAATGGAGGACGCGGCGCTCGGGAGAGCGGGCGGGTG
AGTCACCCACACAAAGGAAAAGGGCCTTTCCGTCCTCAGCCGTCGCTTCATGTGACTCCACGGAGTACCG
GGCGCCGTCCAGGCACCTCGATTAGTTCTCGCGCTTTTGGAGTACGTCGTCTTTAGGTTGGGGGGAGGGG
TTTTATGCGATGGAGTTTCCCCACACTGAGTGGGTGGAGACTGAAGTTAGGCCAGCTTGGCACTTGATGT
AATTCTCCTTGGAATTTGCCCTTTTTGAGTTTGGATCTTGGTTCATTCTCAAGCCTCAGACAGTGGTTCA
AAGTTTTTTTCTTCCATTTCAGGTGTCGTGAGCTAGCCCACCATGACCGAGTACAAGCCCACCGTTCGCC
TGGCCACAAGAGATGACGTGCCTCGCGCCGTGAGAACTTTGGCTGCGGCGTTCGCCGATTATCCAGCAAC
CAGGCACACAGTGGACCCTGATAGACACATCGAGCGAGTGACTGAGCTCCAGGAACTGTTTCTGACACGG
GTTGGTCTGGATATCGGAAAAGTGTGGGTCGCTGACGATGGGGCCGCCGTGGCAGTCTGGACAACCCCAG
AATCCGTGGAGGCCGGAGCAGTATTCGCCGAGATAGGCCCCCGCATGGCGGAGCTTTCGGGGTCAAGGCT
GGCTGCACAGCAGCAAATGGAGGGCCTACTCGCTCCACACCGGCCTAAAGAACCCGCCTGGTTCCTAGCC
ACTGTTGGCGTGTCACCGGACCATCAGGGAAAAGGGCTGGGCTCTGCTGTGGTGCTGCCTGGTGTCGAGG
CTGCGGAGAGGGCCGGAGTGCCGGCTTTTCTTGAAACTAGCGCACCTAGGAACTTACCTTTCTACGAGCG
TCTGGGATTTACCGTCACAGCCGACGTGGAGGTTCCAGAGGGGCCCCGGACTTGGTGTATGACACGGAAA
CCGGGCGCAGGTTCTGGGGAGGGTAGGGGGTCACTTCTGACGTGCGGGGATGTGGAAGAAAACCCCGGCC
CACCAGTAGCAACGATGGTCAGTAAGGGCGAGGAACTTTTTACAGGGGTCGTTCCCATTCTGGTTGAATT
GGATGGCGATGTGAACGGACATAAATTTAGCGTGTCCGGCGAAGGAGAAGGTGATGCTACCTACGGAAAG
CTTACGTTGAAGTTTATTTGCACGACCGGTAAGCTGCCCGTACCATGGCCAACATTGGTGACCACTCTGA
CCTATGGAGTGCAGTGTTTCAGCCGGTACCCCGACCACATGAAACAACACGACTTCTTCAAGTCTGCCAT
GCCTGAAGGTTATGTCCAGGAACGTACCATCTTTTTTAAAGACGACGGAAATTATAAGACCCGAGCCGAG
GTAAAGTTTGAGGGCGACACTCTCGTCAACCGCATAGAATTGAAGGGGATTGACTTCAAAGAAGATGGCA
ACATTCTAGGCCATAAATTAGAGTATAATTACAACAGCCACAACGTTTACATCATGGCTGACAAACAGAA
GAATGGCATCAAGGCAAATTTCAAGATAAGACACAATATCGAGGACGGGAGTGTCCAACTGGCCGACCAT
TATCAGCAGAATACACCTATTGGCGACGGACCTGTCCTCCTCCCCGACAATCATTACCTGAGTACTCAAT
CCGCACTCTCCAAAGATCCCAACGAGAAGAGAGATCACATGGTATTACTGGAGTTCGTGACAGCTGCCGG
GATCACCCTCGGCATGGATGAACTCTACAAGTGAGAATTCGTCGAGGGACCTAATAACTATTAAACGCGT
TAAGTCGACAATCAACCTCTGGATTACAAAATTTGTGAAAGATTGACTGGTATTCTTAACTATGTTGCTC
CTTTTACGCTATGTGGATACGCTGCTTTAATGCCTTTGTATCATGCTATTGCTTCCCGTATGGCTTTCAT
TTTCTCCTCCTTGTATAAATCCTGGTTGCTGTCTCTTTATGAGGAGTTGTGGCCCGTTGTCAGGCAACGT
GGCGTGGTGTGCACTGTGTTTGCTGACGCAACCCCCACTGGTTGGGGCATTGCCACCACCTGTCAGCTCC
TTTCCGGGACTTTCGCTTTCCCCCTCCCTATTGCCACGGCGGAACTCATCGCCGCCTGCCTTGCCCGCTG
CTGGACAGGGGCTCGGCTGTTGGGCACTGACAATTCCGTGGTGTTGTCGGGGAAATCATCGTCCTTTCCT
TGGCTGCTCGCCTGTGTTGCCACCTGGATTCTGCGCGGGACGTCCTTCTGCTACGTCCCTTCGGCCCTCA
ATCCAGCGGACCTTCCTTCCCGCGGCCTGCTGCCGGCTCTGCGGCCTCTTCCGCGTCTTCGCCTTCGCCC
TCAGACGAGTCGGATCTCCCTTTGGGCCGCCTCCCCGCGTCGACTTTAAGACCAATGACTTACAAGGCAG
CTGTAGATCTTAGCCACTTTTTAAAAGAAAAGGGGGGACTGGAAGGGCTAATTCACTCCCAACGAAGACA
AGATTTCACCATTATCGTTTCAGACCCACCTCCCAACCCCGAGGGGACCCAGATCTAGAGATCCGACGCG
CCATCTCTAGGCCCGCGCCGGCCCCCTCGCACGGACTTGTGGGAGAAGCTCGGCTACTCCCCTGCCCCGG
TTAATTTGCATATAATATTTCCTAGTAACTATAGAGGCTTAATGTGCGATAAAAGACAGATAATCTGTTC
TTTTTAATACTAGCTACATTTTACATGATAGGCTTGGATTTCTATAACTTCGTATAGCATACATTATACG
AAGTTATAAACAGCACAAAAGGAAACTCACCCTAACTGTAAAGTAATTGTGTGTTTTGAGACTATAAGTA
TCCCTTGGAGAACCACCTTGTTGGACCAGGATGGGCACCACCCGTTTAAGAGCTAAGCTGGAAACAGCAT
AGCAAGTTTAAATAAGGCTAGTCCGTTATCAACTTGAAAAAGTGGCACCGAGTCGGTGCTTTTTTTCTCG
AGAAGCTTGGCGTAACTAGATCTTGAGACACTGCTTTTTGCTTGTACTGGGTCTCTCTGGTTAGACCAGA
TCTGAGCCTGGGAGCTCTCTGGCTAACTAGGGAACCCACTGCTTAAGCCTCAATAAAGCTTGCCTTGAGT
GCTTCAAGTAGTGTGTGCCCGTCTGTTGTGTGACTCTGGTAACTAGAGATCCCTCAGACCCTTTTAGTCA
GTGTGGAAAATCTCTAGCAGTACGTATAGTAGTTCATGTCATCTTATTATTCAGTATTTATAACTTGCAA
AGAAATGAATATCAGAGAGTGAGAGGAACTTGTTTATTGCAGCTTATAATGGTTACAAATAAAGCAATAG
CATCACAAATTTCACAAATAAAGCATTTTTTTCACTGCATTCTAGTTGTGGTTTGTCCAAACTCATCAAT
GTATCTTATCATGTCTGGCTCTAGCTATCCCGCCCCTAACTCCGCCCAGTTCCGCCCATTCTCCGCCCCA
TGGCTGACTAATTTTTTTTATTTATGCAGAGGCCGAGGCCGCCTCGGCCTCTGAGCTATTCCAGAAGTAG
TGAGGAGGCTTTTTTGGAGGCCTAGGGACGTACCCAATTCGCCCTATAGTGAGTCGTATTACGCGCGCTC
ACTGGCCGTCGTTTTACAACGTCGTGACTGGGAAAACCCTGGCGTTACCCAACTTAATCGCCTTGCAGCA
CATCCCCCTTTCGCCAGCTGGCGTAATAGCGAAGAGGCCCGCACCGATCGCCCTTCCCAACAGTTGCGCA
GCCTGAATGGCGAATGGG
[124 nt withheld, positions 7439-7562]
C
[91 nt withheld, positions 7564-7654]
A
[49 nt withheld, positions 7656-7704]
CCTTTGACGTTGGAGTCCACGTTCTTT
[37 nt withheld, positions 7732-7768]
ACCCTATCTCGGTCTATTCTTTTGATTTATAAGGGATTTTGCCGATTTCGGCCTATTGGTTAAAAAATGA
GCTGATTTAACAAAAATTTAACGCGAATTTTAACAAAATATTAACGCTTACAATTTAGGTGGCACTTTTC
GGGGAAATGTGCGCGGAACCCCTATTTGTTTATTTTTCTAAATACATTCAAATATGTATCCGCTCATGAG
ACAATAACCCTGATAAATGCTTCAATAATATTGAAAAAGGAAGAGTATGAGTATTCAACATTTCCGTGTC
GCCCTTATTCCCTTTTTTGCGGCATTTTGCCTTCCTGTTTTTGCTCACCCAGAAACGCTGGTGAAAGTAA
AAGATGCTGAAGATCAGTTGGGTGCACGAGTGGGTTACATCGAACTGGATCTCAACAGCGGTAAGATCCT
TGAGAGTTTTCGCCCCGAAGAACGTTTTCCAATGATGAGCACTTTTAAAGTTCTGCTATGTGGCGCGGTA
TTATCCCGTATTGACGCCGGGCAAGAGCAACTCGGTCGCCGCATACACTATTCTCAGAATGACTTGGTTG
AGTACTCACCAGTCACAGAAAAGCATCTTACGGATGGCATGACAGTAAGAGAATTATGCAGTGCTGCCAT
AACCATGAGTGATAACACTGCGGCCAACTTACTTCTGACAACGATCGGAGGACCGAAGGAGCTAACCGCT
TTTTTGCACAACATGGGGGATCATGTAACTCGCCTTGATCGTTGGGAACCGGAGCTGAATGAAGCCATAC
CAAACGACGAGCGTGACACCACGATGCCTGTAGCAATGGCAACAACGTTGCGCAAACTATTAACTGGCGA
ACTACTTACTCTAGCTTCCCGGCAACAATTAATAGACTGGATGGAGGCGGATAAAGTTGCAGGACCACTT
CTGCGCTCGGCCCTTCCGGCTGGCTGGTTTATTGCTGATAAATCTGGAGCCGGTGAGCGTGGGTCTCGCG
GTATCATTGCAGCACTGGGGCCAGATGGTAAGCCCTCCCGTATCGTAGTTATCTACACGACGGGGAGTCA
GGCAACTATGGATGAACGAAATAGACAGATCGCTGAGATAGGTGCCTCACTGATTAAGCATTGGTAACTG
TCAGACCAAGTTTACTCATATATACTTTAGATTGATTTAAAACTTCATTTTTAATTTAAAAGGATCTAGG
TGAAGATCCTTTTTGATAATCTCATGACCAAAATCCCTTAACGTGAGTTTTCGTTCCACTGAGCGTCAGA
CCCCGTAGAAAAGATCAAAGGATCTTCTTGAGATCCTTTTTTTCTGCGCGTAATCTGCTGCTTGCAAACA
AAAAAACCACCGCTACCAGCGGTGGTTTGTTTGCCGGATCAAGAGCTACCAACTCTTTTTCCGAAGGTAA
CTGGCTTCAGCAGAGCGCAGATACCAAATACTGTTCTTCTAGTGTAGCCGTAGTTAGGCCACCACTTCAA
GAACTCTGTAGCACCGCCTACATACCTCGCTCTGCTAATCCTGTTACCAGTGGCTGCTGCCAGTGGCGAT
AAGTCGTGTCTTACCGGGTTGGACTCAAGACGATAGTTACCGGATAAGGCGCAGCGGTCGGGCTGAACGG
GGGGTTCGTGCACACAGCCCAGCTTGGAGCGAACGACCTACACCGAACTGAGATACCTACAGCGTGAGCT
ATGAGAAAGCGCCACGCTTCCCGAAGGGAGAAAGGCGGACAGGTATCCGGTAAGCGGCAGGGTCGGAACA
GGAGAGCGCACGAGGGAGCTTCCAGGGGGAAACGCCTGGTATCTTTATAGTCCTGTCGGGTTTCGCCACC
TCTGACTTGAGCGTCGATTTTTGTGATGCTCGTCAGGGGGGCGGAGCCTATGGAAAAACGCCAGCAACGC
GGCCTTTTTACGGTTCCTGGCCTTTTGCTGGCCTTTTGCTCACATGTTCTTTCCTGCGTTATCCCCTGAT
TCTGTGGATAACCGTATTACCGCCTTTGAGTGAGCTGATACCGCTCGCCGCAGCCGAACGACCGAGCGCA
GCGAGTCAGTGAGCGAGGAAGCGGAAGAGCGCCCAATACGCAAACC
